>Addgene plasmid #116101 | CMV-TO-HSVPZ | addgene full sequence | sequence record 224923 | Addgene NGS Result
TGCGGTGGGCTCTATGGAGATCTATCGATGTTCTGGGGATGCGGTGGGCTCTATGGCTTCTGAGGCGGAA
AGAACCAGCTGGGGCTCTAGGGGGTATCCCC
[124 nt withheld, positions 102-225]
C
[91 nt withheld, positions 227-317]
AGGGTGATGGTTCACGTACCTAGAAGTTCCTATTCCGAAGTTCCTATTCTCTAGAAAGTATAGGAACTTC
CTTGGCCAAAAAGCCTGAACTCACCGCGACGTCTGTCGAGAAGTTTCTGATCGAAAAGTTCGACAGCGTC
TCCGACCTGATGCAGCTCTCGGAGGGCGAAGAATCTCGTGCTTTCAGCTTCGATGTAGGAGGGCGTGGAT
ATGTCCTGCGGGTAAATAGCTGCGCCGATGGTTTCTACAAAGATCGTTATGTTTATCGGCACTTTGCATC
GGCCGCGCTCCCGATTCCGGAAGTGCTTGACATTGGGGAATTCAGCGAGAGCCTGACCTATTGCATCTCC
CGCCGTGCACAGGGTGTCACGTTGCAAGACCTGCCTGAAACCGAACTGCCCGCTGTTCTGCAGCCGGTCG
CGGAGGCCATGGATGCGATCGCTGCGGCCGATCTTAGCCAGACGAGCGGGTTCGGCCCATTCGGACCGCA
AGGAATCGGTCAATACACTACATGGCGTGATTTCATATGCGCGATTGCTGATCCCCATGTGTATCACTGG
CAAACTGTGATGGACGACACCGTCAGTGCGTCCGTCGCGCAGGCTCTCGATGAGCTGATGCTTTGGGCCG
AGGACTGCCCCGAAGTCCGGCACCTCGTGCACGCGGATTTCGGCTCCAACAATGTCCTGACGGACAATGG
CCGCATAACAGCGGTCATTGACTGGAGCGAGGCGATGTTCGGGGATTCCCAATACGAGGTCGCCAACATC
TTCTTCTGGAGGCCGTGGTTGGCTTGTATGGAGCAGCAGACGCGCTACTTCGAGCGGAGGCATCCGGAGC
TTGCAGGATCGCCGCGGCTCCGGGCGTATATGCTCCGCATTGGTCTTGACCAACTCTATCAGAGCTTGGT
TGACGGCAATTTCGATGATGCAGCTTGGGCGCAGGGTCGATGCGACGCAATCGTCCGATCCGGAGCCGGG
ACTGTCGGGCGTACACAAATCGCCCGCAGAAGCGCGGCCGTCTGGACCGATGGCTGTGTAGAAGTACTCG
CCGATAGTGGAAACCGACGCCCCAGCACTCGTCCGAGGGCAAAGGAATAGCACGTACTACGAGATTTCGA
TTCCACCGCCGCCTTCTATGAAAGGTTGGGCTTCGGAATCGTTTTCCGGGACGCCGGCTGGATGATCCTC
CAGCGCGGGGATCTCATGCTGGAGTTCTTCGCCCACCCCAACTTGTTTATTGCAGCTTATAATGGTTACA
AATAAAGCAATAGCATCACAAATTTCACAAATAAAGCATTTTTTTCACTGCATTCTAGTTGTGGTTTGTC
CAAACTCATCAATGTATCTTATCATGTCTGTATACCGTCGACCTCTAGCTAGAGCTTGGCGTAATCATGG
TCATAGCTGTTTCCTGTGTGAAATTGTTATCCGCTCACAATTCCACACAACATACGAGCCGGAAGCATAA
AGTGTAAAGCCTGGGGTGCCTAATGAGTGAGCTAACTCACATTAATTGCGTTGCGCTCACTGCCCGCTTT
CCAGTCGGGAAACCTGTCGTGCCAGCTGCATTAATGAATCGGCCAACGCGCGGGGAGAGGCGGTTTGCGT
ATTGGGCGCTCTTCCGCTTCCTCGCTCACTGACTCGCTGCGCTCGGTCGTTCGGCTGCGGCGAGCGGTAT
CAGCTCACTCAAAGGCGGTAATACGGTTATCCACAGAATCAGGGGATAACGCAGGAAAGAACATGTGAGC
AAAAGGCCAGCAAAAGGCCAGGAACCGTAAAAAGGCCGCGTTGCTGGCGTTTTTCCATAGGCTCCGCCCC
CCTGACGAGCATCACAAAAATCGACGCTCAAGTCAGAGGTGGCGAAACCCGACAGGACTATAAAGATACC
AGGCGTTTCCCCCTGGAAGCTCCCTCGTGCGCTCTCCTGTTCCGACCCTGCCGCTTACCGGATACCTGTC
CGCCTTTCTCCCTTCGGGAAGCGTGGCGCTTTCTCATAGCTCACGCTGTAGGTATCTCAGTTCGGTGTAG
GTCGTTCGCTCCAAGCTGGGCTGTGTGCACGAACCCCCCGTTCAGCCCGACCGCTGCGCCTTATCCGGTA
ACTATCGTCTTGAGTCCAACCCGGTAAGACACGACTTATCGCCACTGGCAGCAGCCACTGGTAACAGGAT
TAGCAGAGCGAGGTATGTAGGCGGTGCTACAGAGTTCTTGAAGTGGTGGCCTAACTACGGCTACACTAGA
AGAACAGTATTTGGTATCTGCGCTCTGCTGAAGCCAGTTACCTTCGGAAAAAGAGTTGGTAGCTCTTGAT
CCGGCAAACAAACCACCGCTGGTAGCGGTGGTTTTTTTGTTTGCAAGCAGCAGATTACGCGCAGAAAAAA
AGGATCTCAAGAAGATCCTTTGATCTTTTCTACGGGGTCTGACGCTCAGTGGAACGAAAACTCACGTTAA
GGGATTTTGGTCATGAGATTATCAAAAAGGATCTTCACCTAGATCCTTTTAAATTAAAAATGAAGTTTTA
AATCAATCTAAAGTATATATGAGTAAACTTGGTCTGACAGTTACCAATGCTTAATCAGTGAGGCACCTAT
CTCAGCGATCTGTCTATTTCGTTCATCCATAGTTGCCTGACTCCCCGTCGTGTAGATAACTACGATACGG
GAGGGCTTACCATCTGGCCCCAGTGCTGCAATGATACCGCGAGACCCACGCTCACCGGCTCCAGATTTAT
CAGCAATAAACCAGCCAGCCGGAAGGGCCGAGCGCAGAAGTGGTCCTGCAACTTTATCCGCCTCCATCCA
GTCTATTAATTGTTGCCGGGAAGCTAGAGTAAGTAGTTCGCCAGTTAATAGTTTGCGCAACGTTGTTGCC
ATTGCTACAGGCATCGTGGTGTCACGCTCGTCGTTTGGTATGGCTTCATTCAGCTCCGGTTCCCAACGAT
CAAGGCGAGTTACATGATCCCCCATGTTGTGCAAAAAAGCGGTTAGCTCCTTCGGTCCTCCGATCGTTGT
CAGAAGTAAGTTGGCCGCAGTGTTATCACTCATGGTTATGGCAGCACTGCATAATTCTCTTACTGTCATG
CCATCCGTAAGATGCTTTTCTGTGACTGGTGAGTACTCAACCAAGTCATTCTGAGAATAGTGTATGCGGC
GACCGAGTTGCTCTTGCCCGGCGTCAATACGGGATAATACCGCGCCACATAGCAGAACTTTAAAAGTGCT
CATCATTGGAAAACGTTCTTCGGGGCGAAAACTCTCAAGGATCTTACCGCTGTTGAGATCCAGTTCGATG
TAACCCACTCGTGCACCCAACTGATCTTCAGCATCTTTTACTTTCACCAGCGTTTCTGGGTGAGCAAAAA
CAGGAAGGCAAAATGCCGCAAAAAAGGGAATAAGGGCGACACGGAAATGTTGAATACTCATACTCTTCCT
TTTTCAATATTATTGAAGCATTTATCAGGGTTATTGTCTCATGAGCGGATACATATTTGAATGTATTTAG
AAAAATAAACAAATAGGGGTTCCGCGCACATTTCCCCGAAAAGTGCCACCTGACGTCGACGGATCGGGAG
ATCTCCCGATCCCCTATGGTGCACTCTCAGTACAATCTGCTCTGATGCCGCATAGTTAAGCCAGTATCTG
CTCCCTGCTTGTGTGTTGGAGGTCGCTGAGTAGTGCGCGAGCAAAATTTAAGCTACAACAAGGCAAGGCT
TGACCGACAATTGCATGAAGAATCTGCTTAGGGTTAGGCGTTTTGCGCTGCTTCGTACGGGCCAGATATA
CGCGTTGACATTGATTATTGACTAGTTATTAATAGTAATCAATTACGGGGTCATTAGTTCATAGCCCATA
TATGGAGTTCCGCGTTACATAACTTACGGTAAATGGCCCGCCTGGCTGACCGCCCAACGACCCCCGCCCA
TTGACGTCAATAATGACGTATGTTCCCATAGTAACGCCAATAGGGACTTTCCATTGACGTCAATGGGTGG
AGTATTTACGGTAAACTGCCCACTTGGCAGTACATCAAGTGTATCATATGCCAAGTACGCCCCCTATTGA
CGTCAATGACGGTAAATGGCCCGCCTGGCATTATGCCCAGTACATGACCTTATGGGACTTTCCTACTTGG
CAGTACATCTACGTATTAGTCATCGCTATTACCATGGTGATGCGGTTTTGGCAGTACATCAATGGGCGTG
GATAGCGGTTTGACTCACGGGGATTTCCAAGTCTCCACCCCATTGACGTCAATGGGAGTTTGTTTTGGCA
CCAAAATCAACGGGACTTTCCAAAATGTCGTAACAACTCCGCCCCATTGACGCAAATGGGCGGTAGGCGT
GTACGGTGGGAGGTCTATATAAGCAGAGCTCTCCCTATCAGTGATAGAGATCTCCCTATCAGTGATAGAG
ATCGTCGACGAGCTCGTTTAGTGAACCGTCAGATCGCCTGGAGACGCCATCCACGCTGTTTTGACCTCCA
TAGAAGACACCGGGACCGATCCAGCCTCCGGACTCTAGCGTTTAAACTTAAGCTTCGCCACCATGGGATC
CGCGGCTGATGCCCCAGGAGACAGAATGGAAGAACCGCTTCCAGATAGGGCAGTCCCGATTTACGTTGCG
GGATTTCTGGCACTTTACGATTCAGGTGATTCAGGCGAGCTGGCTCTCGACCCCGACACAGTAAGAGCCG
CATTGCCACCGGACAATCCCCTCCCCATCAACGTTGACCATCGAGCCGGGTGTGAGGTGGGAAGAGTCCT
GGCCGTGGTGGACGACCCTCGGGGTCCTTTTTTCGTGGGATTGATAGCCTGTGTGCAGCTTGAGCGCGTG
CTTGAGACGGCTGCAAGTGCCGCGATTTTCGAGCGGCGAGGGCCACCGCTTTCACGGGAGGAAAGACTTC
TTTACTTGATAACCAACTATTTGCCTTCTGTATCCCTGGCAACCAAAAGACTCGGTGGTGAAGCCCATCC
CGATAGGACATTGTTCGCTCACGTTGCGTTGTGCGCTATAGGTCGACGCCTGGGGACGATCGTAACATAT
GACACGGGTTTGGATGCAGCCATAGCGCCCTTTCGGCATTTGAGCCCCGCCAGCAGGGAGGGAGCACGCC
GACTGGCTGCCGAAGCTGAGCTTGCCCTGTCAGGCCGCACATGGGCTCCCGGCGTTGAGGCCCTCACACA
TACCCTGCTCAGTACGGCAGTAAACAATATGATGCTCCGGGACAGGTGGTCACTGGTCGCCGAGCGGAGG
CGACAGGCAGGCATAGCAGGACATACTTATTTGCAAGCGAGCGGAGGCGCGCTTAAGAAGGAACTTCAAG
CAAACAAAAAAGAGTTGGCCCAACTGAAGTGGGAGTTGCAGGCGCTCAAAAAGGAGCTCGCCCAGAGCTA
GCTCGAGGAGGGCCCGAACAAAAACTCATCTCAGAAGAGGATCTGAATAGCGCCGTCGACCATCATCATA
ATCATCATTGAGTTTAAACCCGCTGATCAGCCTCGACTGTGCCTTCTAGTTGCCAGCCATCTGTTGTTTG
CCCCTCCCCCGTGCCTTCCTTGACCCTGGAAGGTGCCACTCCCACTGTCCTTTCCTAATAAAATGAGGAA
ATTGCATCGCATTGTCTGAGTAGGTGTCATTCTATTCTGGGGGGTGGGGTGGGGCAGGACAGCAAGGGGG
AGGATTGGGAAGACAATAGCAGGCATGCTGGGGA
Features (pLannotate 1.2.2; 22 found; start..end, strand, type, name):
     33..56      +  polyA_signal   bGH poly(A) signal (fragment): bovine growth hormone polyadenylation signal
     60..81      +  promoter       SV40 promoter (fragment): SV40 enhancer and early promoter
    102..335     +  rep_origin     f1 ori (fragment) (sequence partly withheld): f1 bacteriophage origin of replication; arrow indicates direction of (+) strand synthesis
    340..387     +  protein_bind   FRT: FLP-mediated recombination occurs in the 8-bp core sequence TCTAGAAA (Turan and Bode, 2011). FLP recombinase from the Saccharomyces cerevisiae 2μ plasmid
    395..1417    +  CDS            HygR: aminoglycoside phosphotransferase from E. coli; aph(4)-Ia; confers resistance to hygromycin
   1427..1552    +  CDS            ble (fragment): BLE_KLEPN - Experimental evidence at protein level: Swiss-Prot protein existence level 1. Binding protein with a strong affinity to the bleomycin family of antibiotics. Binds to CL990; an antimitotic-antibiotic compound. From Klebsiella pneumoniae.
   1547..1668    +  polyA_signal   SV40 poly(A) signal: SV40 polyadenylation signal
   1741..1757    -  protein_bind   lac operator: The lac repressor binds to the lac operator to inhibit transcription in E. coli. This inhibition can be relieved by adding lactose or isopropyl-β-D-thiogalactopyranoside (IPTG). lac repressor encoded by lacI
   1765..1795    -  promoter       lac promoter: promoter for the E. coli lac operon
   1810..1831    -  protein_bind   CAP binding site: CAP binding activates transcription in the presence of cAMP. E. coli catabolite activator protein
   1844..1936    -  CDS            lacI (fragment): lac repressor; lacI; The lac repressor binds to the lac operator to inhibit transcription in E. coli. This inhibition can be relieved by adding lactose or isopropyl-β-D-thiogalactopyranoside (IPTG).
   2119..2707    -  rep_origin     ori: high-copy-number ColE1/pMB1/pBR322/pUC origin of replication
   2878..3738    -  CDS            AmpR: β-lactamase; bla; confers resistance to ampicillin, carbenicillin, and related antibiotics
   3739..3843    -  promoter       AmpR promoter: bla
   3902..3954    -  misc_feature   bom (fragment): basis of mobility region from pBR322
   4104..4483    +  enhancer       CMV enhancer: human cytomegalovirus immediate early enhancer
   4484..4687    +  promoter       CMV promoter: human cytomegalovirus (CMV) immediate early promoter
   4689..4708    +  promoter       PLtetO-1 promoter (fragment): modified phage lambda PL promoter with tet operator sites (Lutz and Bujard, 1997)
   4710..4729    +  promoter       PLtetO-1 promoter (fragment): modified phage lambda PL promoter with tet operator sites (Lutz and Bujard, 1997)
   4737..4770    +  promoter       TRE3GV promoter (fragment): 3rd-generation Tet-responsive promoter that can be activated by binding of Tet-On® 3G, optimized for retroviral and lentiviral vectors
   4869..5609    +  CDS            UL26 (fragment): SCAF_HHV11 - Experimental evidence at protein level: Swiss-Prot protein existence level 1. [Assembly protein]: Plays a major role in capsid assembly. Acts as a scaffold protein by binding major capsid protein. Multimerizes in the nucleus such as major capsid protein forms the icosahedral T=16 capsid. Cleaved by assemblin after capsid completion. The cleavages products are evicted from the capsid before or during DNA packaging. From Human herpesvirus 1 (strain 17) (HHV-1) (Human herpes simplex virus 1).
   5814..17      +  polyA_signal   bGH poly(A) signal (across the origin): bovine growth hormone polyadenylation signal
