[The description below was written by a language model from this plasmid's Addgene catalogue record and pLannotate feature annotations shown in this document.]
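Description:
CMV-TO-HSVPZ is a 6,021-nt mammalian expression plasmid built on a CMV-TO-FlpIn backbone and carrying a synthetic insert, HSVPZ, described as an engineered herpes simplex virus protease. It is propagated in E. coli as a high-copy plasmid through a ColE1/pUC-type origin and selected with ampicillin via the β-lactamase gene and its own promoter. Short remnants of an f1 origin, a lac promoter/operator region, lacI and the pBR322 bom site are backbone residues rather than functional parts of the design.

The expression cassette consists of the CMV immediate-early enhancer and promoter followed directly by two short tet operator matches (annotated as PLtetO-1 and TRE3GV fragments), which fits the "TO" in the name: a CMV promoter of this type is constitutive in ordinary cells but can be repressed by Tet repressor and induced with tetracycline or doxycycline in TetR-expressing lines. Downstream lies a coding region that matches a fragment of HSV-1 UL26, the gene that encodes the viral maturational protease and scaffold protein, and the cassette ends in a bGH polyadenylation signal spanning the sequence origin. About 200 nt between the UL26 match and the poly(A) signal are unannotated; the record does not state what the engineering or the "Z" in the name refers to.

A single FRT site sits immediately upstream of a hygromycin resistance gene with no detected promoter of its own, followed by an SV40 poly(A) signal. This is the Flp-In arrangement, in which FLP-mediated integration into a genomic FRT landing site supplies a promoter, so hygromycin resistance marks correct single-copy insertion. The plasmid can therefore serve for transient transfection or stable line generation, and was deposited with work on programmable protease-based protein circuits in living cells.
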