Addgene plasmid #116101: CMV-TO-HSVPZ
Purpose: Expresses an engineered HSV protease
Depositing lab: Michael Elowitz. Publication: Programmable protein circuits in living cells. Gao XJ, Chong LS, Kim MS, Elowitz MB. Science. 2018 Sep 21;361(6408):1252-1258. doi: 10.1126/science.aat5062. PubMed 30237357.
Backbone
  Vector backbone: CMV-TO-FlpIn
  Vector type: Mammalian Expression
Growth in bacteria
  Bacterial resistance: Ampicillin, 100 μg/mL
  Growth temperature: 37°C
  Growth strain: DH5alpha
  Copy number: High Copy
Gene/Insert
  Gene/Insert name: HSVPZ
  Species: Synthetic
  Cloning method: Gibson Cloning
Terms and licenses: Academic/Nonprofit Terms; Industry Terms: Not Available to Industry
How to cite: CMV-TO-HSVPZ was a gift from Michael Elowitz (Addgene plasmid # 116101 ; http://n2t.net/addgene:116101 ; RRID:Addgene_116101)
